>Addgene plasmid #175237 | EGFP-RanGAP* | addgene full sequence | sequence record 345468 | Addgene NGS Result
GATAATGTTTTTTGCGCCGACATCATAACGGTTCTGGCAAATATTCTGAAATGAGCTGTTGACAATTAAT
CATCGGCTCGTATAATGTGTGGAATTGTGAGCGGATAACAATTTCACACAGGAAACAGCCAGTCCGTTTA
GGTGTTTTCACGAGCACTTCACCAACAAGGACCATAGATTATGAAAACTGAAGAAGGTAAACTGGTAATC
TGGATTAACGGCGATAAAGGCTATAACGGTCTCGCTGAAGTCGGTAAGAAATTCGAGAAAGATACCGGAA
TTAAAGTCACCGTTGAGCATCCGGATAAACTGGAAGAGAAATTCCCACAGGTTGCGGCAACTGGCGATGG
CCCTGACATTATCTTCTGGGCACACGACCGCTTTGGTGGCTACGCTCAATCTGGCCTGTTGGCTGAAATC
ACCCCGGACAAAGCGTTCCAGGACAAGCTGTATCCGTTTACCTGGGATGCCGTACGTTACAACGGCAAGC
TGATTGCTTACCCGATCGCTGTTGAAGCGTTATCGCTGATTTATAACAAAGATCTGCTGCCGAACCCGCC
AAAAACCTGGGAAGAGATCCCGGCGCTGGATAAAGAACTGAAAGCGAAAGGTAAGAGCGCGCTGATGTTC
AACCTGCAAGAACCGTACTTCACCTGGCCGCTGATTGCTGCTGACGGGGGTTATGCGTTCAAGTATGAAA
ACGGCAAGTACGACATTAAAGACGTGGGCGTGGATAACGCTGGCGCGAAAGCGGGTCTGACCTTCCTGGT
TGACCTGATTAAAAACAAACACATGAATGCAGACACCGATTACTCCATCGCAGAAGCTGCCTTTAATAAA
GGCGAAACAGCGATGACCATCAACGGCCCGTGGGCATGGTCCAACATCGACACCAGCAAAGTGAATTATG
GTGTAACGGTACTGCCGACCTTCAAGGGTCAACCATCCAAACCGTTCGTTGGCGTGCTGAGCGCAGGTAT
TAACGCCGCCAGTCCGAACAAAGAGCTGGCAAAAGAGTTCCTCGAAAACTATCTGCTGACTGATGAAGGT
CTGGAAGCGGTTAATAAAGACAAACCGCTGGGTGCCGTAGCGCTGAAGTCTTACGAGGAAGAGTTGGCGA
AAGATCCACGTATTGCCGCCACCATGGAAAACGCCCAGAAAGGTGAAATCATGCCGAACATCCCGCAGAT
GTCCGCTTTCTGGTATGCCGTGCGTACTGCGGTGATCAACGCCGCCAGCGGTCGTCAGACTGTCGATGAA
GCCCTGAAAGACGCGCAGACTAATTCGAGCTCGAACAACAACAACAATAACAATAACAACAACCTCGGGA
TCGAGGGAAGGATTTCAGAATTTGAAAACCTGTATTTTCAGGGCGAATTCGTGAGCAAGGGCGAGGAGCT
GTTCACCGGGGTGGTGCCCATCCTGGTCGAGCTGGACGGCGACGTAAACGGCCACAAGTTCAGCGTGTCC
GGCGAGGGCGAGGGCGATGCCACCTACGGCAAGCTGACCCTGAAGTTCATCTGCACCACCGGCAAGCTGC
CCGTGCCCTGGCCCACCCTCGTGACCACCCTGACCTACGGCGTGCAGTGCTTCAGCCGCTACCCCGACCA
CATGAAGCAGCACGACTTCTTCAAGTCCGCCATGCCCGAAGGCTACGTCCAGGAGCGCACCATCTTCTTC
AAGGACGACGGCAACTACAAGACCCGCGCCGAGGTGAAGTTCGAGGGCGACACCCTGGTGAACCGCATCG
AGCTGAAGGGCATCGACTTCAAGGAGGACGGCAACATCCTGGGGCACAAGCTGGAGTACAACTACAACAG
CCACAACGTCTATATCATGGCCGACAAGCAGAAGAACGGCATCAAGGTGAACTTCAAGATCCGCCACAAC
ATCGAGGACGGCAGCGTGCAGCTCGCCGACCACTACCAGCAGAACACCCCCATCGGCGACGGCCCCGTGC
TGCTGCCCGACAACCACTACCTGAGCACCCAGTCCAAGCTGAGCAAAGACCCCAACGAGAAGCGCGATCA
CATGGTCCTGCTGGAGTTCGTGACCGCCGCCGGGATCACTCTCGGCATGGACGAGCTGTACAAGTCCGGA
CTCAGATCTCCTCAGCAGCGAGGGCAGGGAGAGAAGTCAGCCACGCCCTCACGGAAGATTCTGGACCCTA
ACACTGGGGAGCCAGCTCCCGTGCTGTCCTCCCCACCTCCTGCAGACGTCTCCACCTTCCTGGCTTTTCC
CTCTCCAGAGAAGCTGCTGCGCCTAGGGCCCAAGAGCTCCGTGCTGATAGCCCAGCAGACTGACACGTCT
GACCCCGAGAAGGTGGTGTCTGCCTTCCTAAAGGTGTCATCTGTGTTCAAGGACGAAGCTACTGTGAGGA
TGGCAGTGCAGGATGCAGTAGATGCCCTGATGCAGAAGGCTTTCAACTCCTCGTCCTTCAACTCCAACAC
CTTCCTCACCAGGCTCCTCGTGCACATGGGTCTGCTCAAGAGTGAAGACAAGGTCAAGGCCATTGCCAAC
CTGTACGGCCCCCTGATGGCGCTGAACCACATGGTGCAGCAGGACTATTTCCCCAAGGCCCTTGCACCCC
TGCTGCTGGCGGCCGTGACCAAGCCCAACAGCGCCCTGGAATCCTGCTCCTTCGCCCGCCACAGTCTGCT
GCAGACGCTGTACAAGGTCGGATCCGAAAACCTGTATTTTCAGGGCCATCATCATCATCATCACTGAAAG
CTTGGCACTGGCCGTCGTTTTACAACGTCGTGACTGGGAAAACCCTGGCGTTACCCAACTTAATCGCCTT
GCAGCACATCCCCCTTTCGCCAGCTGGCGTAATAGCGAAGAGGCCCGCACCGATCGCCCTTCCCAACAGT
TGCGCAGCCTGAATGGCGAATGGCAGCTTGGCTGTTTTGGCGGATGAGATAAGATTTTCAGCCTGATACA
GATTAAATCAGAACGCAGAAGCGGTCTGATAAAACAGAATTTGCCTGGCGGCAGTAGCGCGGTGGTCCCA
CCTGACCCCATGCCGAACTCAGAAGTGAAACGCCGTAGCGCCGATGGTAGTGTGGGGTCTCCCCATGCGA
GAGTAGGGAACTGCCAGGCATCAAATAAAACGAAAGGCTCAGTCGAAAGACTGGGCCTTTCGTTTTATCT
GTTGTTTGTCGGTGAACGCTCTCCTGAGTAGGACAAATCCGCCGGGAGCGGATTTGAACGTTGCGAAGCA
ACGGCCCGGAGGGTGGCGGGCAGGACGCCCGCCATAAACTGCCAGGCATCAAATTAAGCAGAAGGCCATC
CTGACGGATGGCCTTTTTGCGTTTCTACAAACTCTTTTGTTTATTTTTCTAAATACATTCAAATATGTAT
CCGCTCATGAGACAATAACCCTGATAAATGCTTCAATAATATTGAAAAAGGAAGAGTATGAGTATTCAAC
ATTTCCGTGTCGCCCTTATTCCCTTTTTTGCGGCATTTTGCCTTCCTGTTTTTGCTCACCCAGAAACGCT
GGTGAAAGTAAAAGATGCTGAAGATCAGTTGGGTGCACGAGTGGGTTACATCGAACTGGATCTCAACAGC
GGTAAGATCCTTGAGAGTTTTCGCCCCGAAGAACGTTTCCCAATGATGAGCACTTTTAAAGTTCTGCTAT
GTGGCGCGGTATTATCCCGTGTTGACGCCGGGCAAGAGCAACTCGGTCGCCGCATACACTATTCTCAGAA
TGACTTGGTTGAGTACTCACCAGTCACAGAAAAGCATCTTACGGATGGCATGACAGTAAGAGAATTATGC
AGTGCTGCCATAACCATGAGTGATAACACTGCGGCCAACTTACTTCTGACAACGATCGGAGGACCGAAGG
AGCTAACCGCTTTTTTGCACAACATGGGGGATCATGTAACTCGCCTTGATCGTTGGGAACCGGAGCTGAA
TGAAGCCATACCAAACGACGAGCGTGACACCACGATGCCTGTAGCAATGGCAACAACGTTGCGCAAACTA
TTAACTGGCGAACTACTTACTCTAGCTTCCCGGCAACAATTAATAGACTGGATGGAGGCGGATAAAGTTG
CAGGACCACTTCTGCGCTCGGCCCTTCCGGCTGGCTGGTTTATTGCTGATAAATCTGGAGCCGGTGAGCG
TGGGTCTCGCGGTATCATTGCAGCACTGGGGCCAGATGGTAAGCCCTCCCGTATCGTAGTTATCTACACG
ACGGGGAGTCAGGCAACTATGGATGAACGAAATAGACAGATCGCTGAGATAGGTGCCTCACTGATTAAGC
ATTGGTAACTGTCAGACCAAGTTTACTCATATATACTTTAGATTGATT
[38 nt withheld, positions 4319-4356]
A
[37 nt withheld, positions 4358-4394]
ATTTTGTTAAAATTCGCGTTAAATTTTTGTTAAATCAGCTCATTTTTTAACCAATAGGCCGAAATCGGCA
AAATCCCTTATAAATCAAAAGAATAGCCCGAGATAGGGT
[37 nt withheld, positions 4504-4540]
AAAGAACGTGGACTCCAACGTCAAAGG
[141 nt withheld, positions 4568-4708]
G
[125 nt withheld, positions 4710-4834]
AAAGGATCTAGGTGAAGATCCTTTTTGATAATCTCATGACCAAAATCCCTTAACGTGAGTTTTCGTTCCA
CTGAGCGTCAGACCCCGTAGAAAAGATCAAAGGATCTTCTTGAGATCCTTTTTTTCTGCGCGTAATCTGC
TGCTTGCAAACAAAAAAACCACCGCTACCAGCGGTGGTTTGTTTGCCGGATCAAGAGCTACCAACTCTTT
TTCCGAAGGTAACTGGCTTCAGCAGAGCGCAGATACCAAATACTGTCCTTCTAGTGTAGCCGTAGTTAGG
CCACCACTTCAAGAACTCTGTAGCACCGCCTACATACCTCGCTCTGCTAATCCTGTTACCAGTGGCTGCT
GCCAGTGGCGATAAGTCGTGTCTTACCGGGTTGGACTCAAGACGATAGTTACCGGATAAGGCGCAGCGGT
CGGGCTGAACGGGGGGTTCGTGCACACAGCCCAGCTTGGAGCGAACGACCTACACCGAACTGAGATACCT
ACAGCGTGAGCTATGAGAAAGCGCCACGCTTCCCGAAGGGAGAAAGGCGGACAGGTATCCGGTAAGCGGC
AGGGTCGGAACAGGAGAGCGCACGAGGGAGCTTCCAGGGGGAAACGCCTGGTATCTTTATAGTCCTGTCG
GGTTTCGCCACCTCTGACTTGAGCGTCGATTTTTGTGATGCTCGTCAGGGGGGCGGAGCCTATGGAAAAA
CGCCAGCAACGCGGCCTTTTTACGGTTCCTGGCCTTTTGCTGGCCTTTTGCTCACATGTTCTTTCCTGCG
TTATCCCCTGATTCTGTGGATAACCGTATTACCGCCTTTGAGTGAGCTGATACCGCTCGCCGCAGCCGAA
CGACCGAGCGCAGCGAGTCAGTGAGCGAGGAAGCGGAAGAGCGCCTGATGCGGTATTTTCTCCTTACGCA
TCTGTGCGGTATTTCACACCGCATGTGGTGCACTCTCAGTACACCGCATGTGGTGCACTCTCAGTACAAT
CTGCTCTGATGCCGCATAGTTAAGCCAGTATACACTCCGCTATCGCTACGTGACTGGGTCATGGCTGCGC
CCCGACACCCGCCAACACCCGCTGACGCGCCCTGACGGGCTTGTCTGCTCCCGGCATCCGCTTACAGACA
AGCTGTGACCGTCTCCGGGAGCTGCATGTGTCAGAGGTTTTCACCGTCATCACCGAAACGCGCGAGGCAG
CTGCGGTAAAGCTCATCAGCGTGGTCGTGCAGCGATTCACAGATGTCTGCCTGTTCATCCGCGTCCAGCT
CGTTGAGTTTCTCCAGAAGCGTTAATGTCTGGCTTCTGATAAAGCGGGCCATGTTAAGGGCGGTTTTTTC
CTGTTTGGTCACTGATGCCTCCGTGTAAGGGGGATTTCTGTTCATGGGGGTAATGATACCGATGAAACGA
GAGAGGATGCTCACGATACGGGTTACTGATGATGAACATGCCCGGTTACTGGAACGTTGTGAGGGTAAAC
AACTGGCGGTATGGATGCGGCGGGACCAGAGAAAAATCACTCAGGGTCAATGCCAGCGCTTCGTTAATAC
AGATGTAGGTGTTCCACAGGGTAGCCAGCAGCATCCTGCGATGCAGATCCGGAACATAATGGTGCAGGGC
GCTGACTTCCGCGTTTCCAGACTTTACGAAACACGGAAACCGAAGACCATTCATGTTGTTGCTCAGGTCG
CAGACGTTTTGCAGCAGCAGTCGCTTCACGTTCGCTCGCGTATCGGTGATTCATTCTGCTAACCAGTAAG
GCAACCCCGCCAGCCTAGCCGGGTCCTCAACGACAGGAGCACGATCATGCGCACCCGTGGCCAGGACCCA
ACGCTGCCCGAAATTCCGACACCATCGAATGGTGCAAAACCTTTCGCGGTATGGCATGATAGCGCCCGGA
AGAGAGTCAATTCAGGGTGGTGAATGTGAAACCAGTAACGTTATACGATGTCGCAGAGTATGCCGGTGTC
TCTTATCAGACCGTTTCCCGCGTGGTGAACCAGGCCAGCCACGTTTCTGCGAAAACGCGGGAAAAAGTGG
AAGCGGCGATGGCGGAGCTGAATTACATTCCCAACCGCGTGGCACAACAACTGGCGGGCAAACAGTCGTT
GCTGATTGGCGTTGCCACCTCCAGTCTGGCCCTGCACGCGCCGTCGCAAATTGTCGCGGCGATTAAATCT
CGCGCCGATCAACTGGGTGCCAGCGTGGTGGTGTCGATGGTAGAACGAAGCGGCGTCGAAGCCTGTAAAG
CGGCGGTGCACAATCTTCTCGCGCAACGCGTCAGTGGGCTGATCATTAACTATCCGCTGGATGACCAGGA
TGCCATTGCTGTGGAAGCTGCCTGCACTAATGTTCCGGCGTTATTTCTTGATGTCTCTGACCAGACACCC
ATCAACAGTATTATTTTCTCCCATGAAGACGGTACGCGACTGGGCGTGGAGCATCTGGTCGCATTGGGTC
ACCAGCAAATCGCGCTGTTAGCGGGCCCATTAAGTTCTGTCTCGGCGCGTCTGCGTCTGGCTGGCTGGCA
TAAATATCTCACTCGCAATCAAATTCAGCCGATAGCGGAACGGGAAGGCGACTGGAGTGCCATGTCCGGT
TTTCAACAAACCATGCAAATGCTGAATGAGGGCATCGTTCCCACTGCGATGCTGGTTGCCAACGATCAGA
TGGCGCTGGGCGCAATGCGCGCCATTACCGAGTCCGGGCTGCGCGTTGGTGCGGATATCTCGGTAGTGGG
ATACGACGATACCGAAGACAGCTCATGTTATATCCCGCCGTTAACCACCATCAAACAGGATTTTCGCCTG
CTGGGGCAAACCAGCGTGGACCGCTTGCTGCAACTCTCTCAGGGCCAGGCGGTGAAGGGCAATCAGCTGT
TGCCCGTCTCACTGGTGAAAAGAAAAACCACCCTGGCGCCCAATACGCAAACCGCCTCTCCCCGCGCGTT
GGCCGATTCATTAATGCAGCTGGCACGACAGGTTTCCCGACTGGAAAGCGGGCAGTGAGCGCAACGCAAT
TAATGTAAGTTAGCTCACTCATTAGGCACAATTCTCATGTTTGACAGCTTATCATCGACTGCACGGTGCA
CCAATGCTTCTGGCGTCAGGCAGCCATCGGAAGCTGTGGTATGGCTGTGCAGGTCGTAAATCACTGCATA
ATTCGTGTCGCTCAAGGCGCACTCCCGTTCTG
Features (pLannotate 1.2.2; 24 found; start..end, strand, type, name):
     59..87      +  promoter       tac promoter: strong E. coli promoter; hybrid between the trp and lac UV5 promoters
     95..111     +  protein_bind   lac operator: The lac repressor binds to the lac operator to inhibit transcription in E. coli. This inhibition can be relieved by adding lactose or isopropyl-β-D-thiogalactopyranoside (IPTG). lac repressor encoded by lacI
    181..1281    +  CDS            MBP: maltose binding protein from E. coli; malE (mutated); This version of the gene does not encode a signal sequence, so MBP will remain in the cytosol.
   1354..1374    +  CDS            TEV site: tobacco etch virus (TEV) protease recognition and cleavage site
   1381..2094    +  CDS            mEGFP: mEGFP is a basic (constitutively fluorescent) green fluorescent protein published in 2002, derived from Aequorea victoria. It has moderate acid sensitivity.
   2113..2679    +  CDS            RANGAP1 (fragment): RAGP1_HUMAN - Also known as KIAA1835, SD. Experimental evidence at protein level: Swiss-Prot protein existence level 1. GTPase activator for RAN (PubMed:8146159, PubMed:8896452, PubMed:16428860). Converts cytoplasmic GTP-bound RAN to GDP-bound RAN, which is essential for RAN-mediated nuclear import and export (PubMed:8896452, PubMed:27160050). Mediates dissociation of cargo from nuclear export complexes containing XPO1, RAN and RANBP2 after nuclear export (PubMed:27160050). From Homo sapiens (Human).
   2686..2706    +  CDS            TEV site: tobacco etch virus (TEV) protease recognition and cleavage site
   2707..2723    +  CDS            capTEV™ (fragment): composite tag for in vivo biotinylation, TEV protease cleavage, and 6xHis tagging
   2736..2890    +  CDS            lacZα (fragment): LacZα fragment of β-galactosidase; lacZ fragment
   2983..3098    +  ncRNA          5S rRNA: Accession: RF00001 - 5S ribosomal RNA
   3102..3188    +  terminator     rrnB T1 terminator: Escherichia coli rrnB; transcription terminator T1 from the E. coli rrnB gene
   3280..3307    +  terminator     rrnB T2 terminator: transcription terminator T2 from the E. coli rrnB gene
   3326..3417    +  promoter       AmpR promoter: bla
   3418..4278    +  CDS            AmpR: β-lactamase; bla; confers resistance to ampicillin, carbenicillin, and related antibiotics
   4320..4833    -  rep_origin     M13 ori (sequence partly withheld): M13 bacteriophage origin of replication; arrow indicates direction of (+) strand synthesis
   4944..5532    +  rep_origin     ori: high-copy-number ColE1/pMB1/pBR322/pUC origin of replication
   5718..5787    -  misc_feature   bom (fragment): basis of mobility region from pBR322
   5785..5883    -  misc_feature   bom (fragment): basis of mobility region from pBR322
   5985..6176    -  CDS            rop: Rop protein, which maintains plasmids at low copy number; rop
   6193..6573    +  CDS            YPB1_ECOLX: Protein predicted: Swiss-Prot protein existence level 4. From Escherichia coli.
   6672..6749    +  promoter       lacIq promoter: lacI (mutant); In the lacIq allele, a single base change in the promoter boosts expression of the lacI gene about 10-fold.
   6750..7832    +  CDS            lacI: lac repressor; lacI; The lac repressor binds to the lac operator to inhibit transcription in E. coli. This inhibition can be relieved by adding lactose or isopropyl-β-D-thiogalactopyranoside (IPTG).
   7845..7866    +  protein_bind   CAP binding site: CAP binding activates transcription in the presence of cAMP. E. coli catabolite activator protein
   7885..7902    +  promoter       tet promoter (fragment): E. coli promoter for tetracycline efflux protein gene
