[The description below was written by a language model from this plasmid's Addgene catalogue record and pLannotate feature annotations shown in this document.]
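Description:
EGFP-RanGAP* is a bacterial expression plasmid built on a laboratory backbone called MTTH, whose annotated layout resembles a pMAL-type MBP fusion vector. It replicates in E. coli from a ColE1/pMB1-family origin. The rop gene and pBR322 bom region are also present, which fits the low copy number given in the catalogue entry. Selection is by ampicillin through the bla gene, and an M13 phage origin is also annotated. Expression is driven by the tac promoter with an adjacent lac operator. The plasmid carries its own lacI under the lacIq promoter, so transcription is repressed until induced with IPTG. The rrnB T1 and T2 terminators close the expression unit.

The open reading frame encodes cytosolic maltose binding protein (no signal sequence), a TEV protease site, monomeric EGFP, and a fragment of human RANGAP1. These are followed by a second TEV site and a short match to a tag that combines TEV cleavage with a 6xHis element, which suggests a C-terminal His tag. This arrangement would allow affinity purification followed by TEV removal of the flanking tags, leaving a fluorescent EGFP-RanGAP protein. The catalogue's insert size of about 1.3 kb appears to cover both the EGFP and RANGAP1 portions, since the annotated RANGAP1 segment alone is under 600 bp. The insert was cloned between EcoRI and BamHI sites.

The RANGAP1 fragment carries an F562A substitution, which the record says reduces affinity for the SUMO E2 enzyme and raises the Km. The purified protein therefore serves as a low-affinity SUMOylation substrate, and the associated publication concerns enzymatic rates in a phase-separated compartment.
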