Addgene plasmid #175237: EGFP-RanGAP*
Purpose: Bacterial expression and purification, low affinity SUMOylation substrate, point mutation F562A reduces affinity for E2, increasing the Km
Depositing lab: Michael Rosen. Depositing organization: University of Texas Southwestern Medical Center. Publication: Mechanistic dissection of increased enzymatic rate in a phase-separated compartment. Peeples W, Rosen MK. Nat Chem Biol. 2021 Jun;17(6):693-702. doi: 10.1038/s41589-021-00801-x. Epub 2021 May 25. PubMed 34035521.
Backbone
  Vector backbone: MTTH
  Backbone manufacturer: lab reagent
  Backbone size w/o insert (bp): 5300
  Vector type: Bacterial Expression
Growth in bacteria
  Bacterial resistance: Ampicillin, 100 μg/mL
  Growth temperature: 37°C
  Growth strain: DH5alpha
  Copy number: Low Copy
Gene/Insert
  Gene/Insert name: RANGAP1
  Species: H. sapiens (human)
  Insert size (bp): 1332
  Mutation: Amino acid 562 F to A
  Entrez Gene: RANGAP1 (a.k.a. Fug1, RANGAP, SD)
  Promoter: tac
  Cloning method: Restriction Enzyme; 5′ cloning site EcoRI (not destroyed); 3′ cloning site BamHI (not destroyed)
  Sequencing primers: 5′ GGTCGTCAGACTGTCGATGAAGCC; 3′ CGCCAGGGTTTTCCCAGTCACGAC
Terms and licenses: Academic/Nonprofit Terms; Industry Terms: Not Available to Industry
How to cite: EGFP-RanGAP* was a gift from Michael Rosen (Addgene plasmid # 175237 ; http://n2t.net/addgene:175237 ; RRID:Addgene_175237)
