>Addgene plasmid #175237 | EGFP-RanGAP* | depositor partial sequence | sequence record 339760 | Insert Sequence (including restriction sites)
GGCGAATTCATGAGCAAGGGCGAGGAGCTGTTCACCGGGGTGGTGCCCATCCTGGTCGAGCTGGACGGCG
ACTTAAACGGCCACAAGTTCAGCGTGTCCGGCGAGGGCGAGGGCGATGCCACCTACGGCAAGCTGACCCT
GAAGTTCATCTGCACCACCGGCAAGCTGCCCGTGCCCTGGCCCACCCTCGTGACCACCCTGACCTACGGC
GTGCAGTGCTTCAGCCGCTACCCCGACCACATGAAGCAGCACGACTTCTTCAAGTCCGCCATGCCCGAAG
GCTACGTCCAGGAGCGCACCATCTTCTTCAAGGACGACGGCAACTACAAGACCCGCGCCGAGGTGAAGTT
CGAGGGCGACACCCTGGTGAACCGCATCGAGCTGAAGGGCATCGACTTCAAGGAGGACGGCAACATCCTG
GGGCACAAGCTGGAGTACAACTACAACAGCCACAACGTCTATATCATGGCCGACAAGCAGAAGAACGGCA
TCAAGGTGAACTTCAAGATCCGCCACAACATCGAGGACGGCAGCGTGCAGCTCGCCGACCACTACCAGCA
GAACACCCCCATCGGCGACGGCCCCGTGCTGCTGCCCGACAACCACTACCTGAGCACCCAGTCCAAGCTG
AGCAAAGACCCCAACGAGAAGCGCGATCACATGGTCCTGCTGGAGTTCGTGACCGCCGCCGGGATCACTC
TCGGCATGGACGAGCTGTACAAGTCCGGACTCAGATCTCCTCAGCAGCGAGGGCAGGGAGAGAAGTCAGC
CACGCCCTCACGGAAGATTCTGGACCCTAACACTGGGGAGCCAGCTCCCGTGCTGTCCTCCCCACCTCCT
GCAGACGTCTCCACCTTCCTGGCTTTTCCCTCTCCAGAGAAGCTGCTGCGCCTAGGGCCCAAGAGCTCCG
TGCTGATAGCCCAGCAGACTGACACGTCTGACCCCGAGAAGGTGGTGTCTGCCTTCCTAAAGGTGTCATC
TGTGTTCAAGGACGAAGCTACTGTGAGGATGGCAGTGCAGGATGCAGTAGATGCCCTGATGCAGAAGGCT
TTCAACTCCTCGTCCTTCAACTCCAACACCTTCCTCACCAGGCTCCTCGTGCACATGGGTCTGCTCAAGA
GTGAAGACAAGGTCAAGGCCATTGCCAACCTGTACGGCCCCCTGATGGCGCTGAACCACATGGTGCAGCA
GGACTATTTCCCCAAGGCCCTTGCACCCCTGCTGCTGGCGGCCGTGACCAAGCCCAACAGCGCCCTGGAA
TCCTGCTCCTTCGCCCGCCACAGTCTGCTGCAGACGCTGTACAAGGTCGGATCCGAAAACCTGTATTTTC
AG
